Addgene plasmid #162345: pTet-O-ASCL1-T2A-PuroR
Purpose: Lentiviral expression of ASCL1 under the control of the TetON promoter
Depositing lab: Charles Gersbach. Depositing organization: Duke University. Publication: Master Regulators and Cofactors of Human Neuronal Cell Fate Specification Identified by CRISPR Gene Activation Screens. Black JB, McCutcheon SR, Dube S, Barrera A, Klann TS, Rice GA, Adkar SS, Soderling SH, Reddy TE, Gersbach CA. Cell Rep. 2020 Dec 1;33(9):108460. doi: 10.1016/j.celrep.2020.108460. PubMed 33264623.
Backbone
  Vector backbone: Tet-O-FUW
  Backbone size w/o insert (bp): 8000
  Vector type: Mammalian Expression, Lentiviral
  Selectable markers: Puromycin
Growth in bacteria
  Bacterial resistance: Ampicillin, 100 μg/mL
  Growth temperature: 37°C
  Growth strain: NEB Stable
  Copy number: High Copy
Gene/Insert
  Gene/Insert name: ASCL1
  Species: H. sapiens (human)
  Insert size (bp): 708
  Entrez Gene: ASCL1 (a.k.a. ASH1, HASH1, MASH1, bHLHa46)
  Promoter: Tet-ON
  Tag / fusion protein: T2A-PuroR (C terminal on insert)
  Cloning method: Gibson Cloning
Resource information
  A portion of this plasmid was derived from a plasmid made by: This plasmid was modifed from a gift from Marius Wernig (Addgene plasmid # 52047)
Terms and licenses: Academic/Nonprofit Terms; Industry Terms: Not Available to Industry
How to cite: pTet-O-ASCL1-T2A-PuroR was a gift from Charles Gersbach (Addgene plasmid # 162345 ; http://n2t.net/addgene:162345 ; RRID:Addgene_162345)
