[The description below was written by a language model from this plasmid's Addgene catalogue record and pLannotate feature annotations shown in this document.]
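Description:
pTet-O-ASCL1-T2A-PuroR is a lentiviral transfer plasmid built on the Tet-O-FUW backbone for doxycycline-inducible expression of human ASCL1 (also known as ASH1/MASH1), a basic helix-loop-helix transcription factor, in mammalian cells. The sequenced plasmid is about 9.8 kb. It is maintained in E. coli through a high-copy ColE1/pUC-type origin with ampicillin resistance. The backbone also carries an f1 origin and an SV40/EM7-driven bleomycin/Zeocin resistance cassette that lies outside the LTR-flanked region and so would not be transferred with the virus.

The viral genome is transcribed from a CMV enhancer/promoter fused to a truncated HIV-1 5' LTR. This is followed by the Ψ packaging signal with a partial gag sequence, the Rev response element for Rev-dependent nuclear export, and the cPPT/CTS. The internal expression cassette consists of a tetracycline response element with seven tetO copies upstream of a minimal CMV promoter, so transcription requires a tetracycline-controlled transactivator. That transactivator is not encoded here and must be supplied separately. The promoter drives the 708 bp ASCL1 coding sequence, joined at its C terminus through a T2A ribosome-skipping peptide to puromycin N-acetyltransferase. ASCL1 and the puromycin marker are therefore produced as separate proteins from one transcript, which makes drug selection dependent on induction. A WPRE downstream enhances transcript expression, and the cassette ends in a truncated 3' LTR followed by a bGH polyadenylation signal.

The record states the purpose as lentiviral, TetON-controlled ASCL1 expression, and the plasmid was modified from an earlier Tet-O-FUW-type construct. The associated publication concerns regulators of human neuronal cell fate specification, consistent with use in neuronal differentiation or reprogramming experiments.
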