Features (pLannotate 1.2.2; 34 found; start..end, strand, type, name):
      2..54      +  CDS            T2A (fragment): 2A peptide from Thosea asigna virus capsid protein Eukaryotic ribosomes fail to insert a peptide bond between the Gly and Pro residues, yielding separate polypeptides.
     62..661     +  CDS            PuroR: puromycin N-acetyltransferase; pac from Streptomyces alboniger; confers resistance to puromycin
    677..700     +  misc_feature   MCS (fragment): pBluescript multiple cloning site
    700..1288    +  misc_feature   WPRE: woodchuck hepatitis virus posttranscriptional regulatory element
   1225..1806    +  CDS            nef (fragment): NEF_HV1H2 - Experimental evidence at protein level: Swiss-Prot protein existence level 1. Extracellular Nef protein targets CD4(+) T-lymphocytes for apoptosis by interacting with CXCR4 surface receptors. From Human immunodeficiency virus type 1 group M subtype B (isolate HXB2) (HIV-1).
   1813..1993    +  LTR            5' LTR (truncated): truncated 5' long terminal repeat (LTR) from HIV-1
   2025..2249    +  polyA_signal   bGH poly(A) signal: bovine growth hormone polyadenylation signal
   2253..2274    +  promoter       SV40 promoter (fragment): SV40 enhancer and early promoter
   2295..2723    +  rep_origin     f1 ori (sequence partly withheld): f1 bacteriophage origin of replication; arrow indicates direction of (+) strand synthesis
   2737..3066    +  promoter       SV40 promoter: SV40 enhancer and early promoter
   3114..3161    +  promoter       EM7 promoter: synthetic bacterial promoter&nbsp
   3180..3554    +  CDS            BleoR: antibiotic-binding protein; Sh ble from Streptoalloteichus hindustanus; confers resistance to bleomycin, phleomycin, and Zeocin™
   3564..3689    +  CDS            ble (fragment): BLE_KLEPN - Experimental evidence at protein level: Swiss-Prot protein existence level 1. Binding protein with a strong affinity to the bleomycin family of antibiotics. Binds to CL990; an antimitotic-antibiotic compound. From Klebsiella pneumoniae.
   3684..3805    +  polyA_signal   SV40 poly(A) signal: SV40 polyadenylation signal
   3878..3894    -  protein_bind   lac operator: The lac repressor binds to the lac operator to inhibit transcription in E. coli. This inhibition can be relieved by adding lactose or isopropyl-β-D-thiogalactopyranoside (IPTG). lac repressor encoded by lacI
   3902..3932    -  promoter       lac promoter: promoter for the E. coli lac operon
   3947..3968    -  protein_bind   CAP binding site: CAP binding activates transcription in the presence of cAMP. E. coli catabolite activator protein
   3981..4073    -  CDS            lacI (fragment): lac repressor; lacI; The lac repressor binds to the lac operator to inhibit transcription in E. coli. This inhibition can be relieved by adding lactose or isopropyl-β-D-thiogalactopyranoside (IPTG).
   4256..4844    -  rep_origin     ori: high-copy-number ColE1/pMB1/pBR322/pUC origin of replication
   5015..5875    -  CDS            AmpR: β-lactamase; bla; confers resistance to ampicillin, carbenicillin, and related antibiotics
   5876..5980    -  promoter       AmpR promoter: bla
   6039..6091    -  misc_feature   bom (fragment): basis of mobility region from pBR322
   6246..6625    +  enhancer       CMV enhancer: human cytomegalovirus immediate early enhancer
   6626..6825    +  promoter       CMV promoter: human cytomegalovirus (CMV) immediate early promoter
   6843..7023    +  LTR            5' LTR (truncated): truncated 5' long terminal repeat (LTR) from HIV-1
   7070..7195    +  misc_feature   HIV-1 Ψ: packaging signal of human immunodeficiency virus type 1
   7179..7542    +  CDS            HIV-1 gag (fragment): gag protein from human immunodeficiency virus 1; gag
   7688..7921    +  misc_feature   RRE: The Rev response element (RRE) of HIV-1 allows for Rev-dependent mRNA export from the nucleus to the cytoplasm.
   8298..8398    +  CDS            Rev (fragment): human immunodeficiency virus 1 (HIV-1) Rev protein; rev; enhances nuclear export of unspliced and incompletely spliced viral mRNAs
   8448..8565    +  misc_feature   cPPT/CTS: central polypurine tract and central termination sequence of HIV-1
   8622..8892    +  protein_bind   tetracycline response element: contains seven copies of the tetracycline operator tetO tetracycline repressor TetR
   8903..8920    +  misc_feature   MCS (fragment): pUC18/19 multiple cloning site
   8925..8963    +  promoter       minimal CMV promoter: human cytomegalovirus (CMV) immediate early promoter
   9069..9776    +  CDS            ASCL1: ASCL1_HUMAN - Also known as ASH1, BHLHA46 From Homo sapiens (Human).
>Addgene plasmid #162345 | pTet-O-ASCL1-T2A-PuroR | addgene full sequence | sequence record 324527 | Addgene NGS Result
AGAGGGCAGGGGAAGTCTTCTAACATGCGGGGACGTGGAGGAAAATCCCGGCCCACTCGAGATGACCGAG
TACAAGCCCACGGTGCGCCTCGCCACCCGCGACGACGTCCCCAGGGCCGTACGCACCCTCGCCGCCGCGT
TCGCCGACTACCCCGCCACGCGCCACACCGTCGATCCGGACCGCCACATCGAGCGGGTCACCGAGCTGCA
AGAACTCTTCCTCACGCGCGTCGGGCTCGACATCGGCAAGGTGTGGGTCGCGGACGACGGCGCCGCGGTG
GCGGTCTGGACCACGCCGGAGAGCGTCGAAGCGGGGGCGGTGTTCGCCGAGATCGGCCCGCGCATGGCCG
AGTTGAGCGGTTCCCGGCTGGCCGCGCAGCAACAGATGGAAGGCCTCCTGGCGCCGCACCGGCCCAAGGA
GCCCGCGTGGTTCCTGGCCACCGTCGGCGTCTCGCCCGACCACCAGGGCAAGGGTCTGGGCAGCGCCGTC
GTGCTCCCCGGAGTGGAGGCGGCCGAGCGCGCCGGGGTGCCCGCCTTCCTGGAGACCTCCGCGCCCCGCA
ACCTCCCCTTCTACGAGCGGCTCGGCTTCACCGTCACCGCCGACGTCGAGGTGCCCGAAGGACCGCGCAC
CTGGTGCATGACCCGCAAGCCCGGTGCCTGATTAATTAAGCTAGCTAATTCGATATCAAGCTTATCGATA
ATCAACCTCTGGATTACAAAATTTGTGAAAGATTGACTGGTATTCTTAACTATGTTGCTCCTTTTACGCT
ATGTGGATACGCTGCTTTAATGCCTTTGTATCATGCTATTGCTTCCCGTATGGCTTTCATTTTCTCCTCC
TTGTATAAATCCTGGTTGCTGTCTCTTTATGAGGAGTTGTGGCCCGTTGTCAGGCAACGTGGCGTGGTGT
GCACTGTGTTTGCTGACGCAACCCCCACTGGTTGGGGCATTGCCACCACCTGTCAGCTCCTTTCCGGGAC
TTTCGCTTTCCCCCTCCCTATTGCCACGGCGGAACTCATCGCCGCCTGCCTTGCCCGCTGCTGGACAGGG
GCTCGGCTGTTGGGCACTGACAATTCCGTGGTGTTGTCGGGGAAATCATCGTCCTTTCCTTGGCTGCTCG
CCTGTGTTGCCACCTGGATTCTGCGCGGGACGTCCTTCTGCTACGTCCCTTCGGCCCTCAATCCAGCGGA
CCTTCCTTCCCGCGGCCTGCTGCCGGCTCTGCGGCCTCTTCCGCGTCTTCGCCTTCGCCCTCAGACGAGT
CGGATCTCCCTTTGGGCCGCCTCCCCGCATCGATACCGTCGACCTCGAGACCTAGAAAAACATGGAGCAA
TCACAAGTAGCAATACAGCAGCTACCAATGCTGATTGTGCCTGGCTAGAAGCACAAGAGGAGGAGGAGGT
GGGTTTTCCAGTCACACCTCAGGTACCTTTAAGACCAATGACTTACAAGGCAGCTGTAGATCTTAGCCAC
TTTTTAAAAGAAAAGGGGGGACTGGAAGGGCTAATTCACTCCCAACGAAGACAAGATATCCTTGATCTGT
GGATCTACCACACACAAGGCTACTTCCCTGATTGGCAGAACTACACACCAGGGCCAGGGATCAGATATCC
ACTGACCTTTGGATGGTGCTACAAGCTAGTACCAGTTGAGCAAGAGAAGGTAGAAGAAGCCAATGAAGGA
GAGAACACCCGCTTGTTACACCCTGTGAGCCTGCATGGGATGGATGACCCGGAGAGAGAAGTATTAGAGT
GGAGGTTTGACAGCCGCCTAGCATTTCATCACATGGCCCGAGAGCTGCATCCGGACTGTACTGGGTCTCT
CTGGTTAGACCAGATCTGAGCCTGGGAGCTCTCTGGCTAACTAGGGAACCCACTGCTTAAGCCTCAATAA
AGCTTGCCTTGAGTGCTTCAAGTAGTGTGTGCCCGTCTGTTGTGTGACTCTGGTAACTAGAGATCCCTCA
GACCCTTTTAGTCAGTGTGGAAAATCTCTAGCAGGGCCCGTTTAAACCCGCTGATCAGCCTCGACTGTGC
CTTCTAGTTGCCAGCCATCTGTTGTTTGCCCCTCCCCCGTGCCTTCCTTGACCCTGGAAGGTGCCACTCC
CACTGTCCTTTCCTAATAAAATGAGGAAATTGCATCGCATTGTCTGAGTAGGTGTCATTCTATTCTGGGG
GGTGGGGTGGGGCAGGACAGCAAGGGGGAGGATTGGGAAGACAATAGCAGGCATGCTGGGGATGCGGTGG
GCTCTATGGCTTCTGAGGCGGAAAGAACCAGCTGGGGCTCTAGGGGGTATCCCC
[124 nt withheld, positions 2295-2418]
C
[91 nt withheld, positions 2420-2510]
A
[49 nt withheld, positions 2512-2560]
CCTTTGACGTTGGAGTCCACGTTCTTT
[37 nt withheld, positions 2588-2624]
ACCCTATCTCGGTCTATTCTTTTGATTTATAAGGGATTTTGCCGATTTCGGCCTATTGGTTAAAAAATGA
GCTGATTTAACAAAAATTTAACGCGAATTAATTCTGTGGAATGTGTGTCAGTTAGGGTGTGGAAAGTCCC
CAGGCTCCCCAGCAGGCAGAAGTATGCAAAGCATGCATCTCAATTAGTCAGCAACCAGGTGTGGAAAGTC
CCCAGGCTCCCCAGCAGGCAGAAGTATGCAAAGCATGCATCTCAATTAGTCAGCAACCATAGTCCCGCCC
CTAACTCCGCCCATCCCGCCCCTAACTCCGCCCAGTTCCGCCCATTCTCCGCCCCATGGCTGACTAATTT
TTTTTATTTATGCAGAGGCCGAGGCCGCCTCTGCCTCTGAGCTATTCCAGAAGTAGTGAGGAGGCTTTTT
TGGAGGCCTAGGCTTTTGCAAAAAGCTCCCGGGAGCTTGTATATCCATTTTCGGATCTGATCAGCACGTG
TTGACAATTAATCATCGGCATAGTATATCGGCATAGTATAATACGACAAGGTGAGGAACTAAACCATGGC
CAAGTTGACCAGTGCCGTTCCGGTGCTCACCGCGCGCGACGTCGCCGGAGCGGTCGAGTTCTGGACCGAC
CGGCTCGGGTTCTCCCGGGACTTCGTGGAGGACGACTTCGCCGGTGTGGTCCGGGACGACGTGACCCTGT
TCATCAGCGCGGTCCAGGACCAGGTGGTGCCGGACAACACCCTGGCCTGGGTGTGGGTGCGCGGCCTGGA
CGAGCTGTACGCCGAGTGGTCGGAGGTCGTGTCCACGAACTTCCGGGACGCCTCCGGGCCGGCCATGACC
GAGATCGGCGAGCAGCCGTGGGGGCGGGAGTTCGCCCTGCGCGACCCGGCCGGCAACTGCGTGCACTTCG
TGGCCGAGGAGCAGGACTGACACGTGCTACGAGATTTCGATTCCACCGCCGCCTTCTATGAAAGGTTGGG
CTTCGGAATCGTTTTCCGGGACGCCGGCTGGATGATCCTCCAGCGCGGGGATCTCATGCTGGAGTTCTTC
GCCCACCCCAACTTGTTTATTGCAGCTTATAATGGTTACAAATAAAGCAATAGCATCACAAATTTCACAA
ATAAAGCATTTTTTTCACTGCATTCTAGTTGTGGTTTGTCCAAACTCATCAATGTATCTTATCATGTCTG
TATACCGTCGACCTCTAGCTAGAGCTTGGCGTAATCATGGTCATAGCTGTTTCCTGTGTGAAATTGTTAT
CCGCTCACAATTCCACACAACATACGAGCCGGAAGCATAAAGTGTAAAGCCTGGGGTGCCTAATGAGTGA
GCTAACTCACATTAATTGCGTTGCGCTCACTGCCCGCTTTCCAGTCGGGAAACCTGTCGTGCCAGCTGCA
TTAATGAATCGGCCAACGCGCGGGGAGAGGCGGTTTGCGTATTGGGCGCTCTTCCGCTTCCTCGCTCACT
GACTCGCTGCGCTCGGTCGTTCGGCTGCGGCGAGCGGTATCAGCTCACTCAAAGGCGGTAATACGGTTAT
CCACAGAATCAGGGGATAACGCAGGAAAGAACATGTGAGCAAAAGGCCAGCAAAAGGCCAGGAACCGTAA
AAAGGCCGCGTTGCTGGCGTTTTTCCATAGGCTCCGCCCCCCTGACGAGCATCACAAAAATCGACGCTCA
AGTCAGAGGTGGCGAAACCCGACAGGACTATAAAGATACCAGGCGTTTCCCCCTGGAAGCTCCCTCGTGC
GCTCTCCTGTTCCGACCCTGCCGCTTACCGGATACCTGTCCGCCTTTCTCCCTTCGGGAAGCGTGGCGCT
TTCTCATAGCTCACGCTGTAGGTATCTCAGTTCGGTGTAGGTCGTTCGCTCCAAGCTGGGCTGTGTGCAC
GAACCCCCCGTTCAGCCCGACCGCTGCGCCTTATCCGGTAACTATCGTCTTGAGTCCAACCCGGTAAGAC
ACGACTTATCGCCACTGGCAGCAGCCACTGGTAACAGGATTAGCAGAGCGAGGTATGTAGGCGGTGCTAC
AGAGTTCTTGAAGTGGTGGCCTAACTACGGCTACACTAGAAGAACAGTATTTGGTATCTGCGCTCTGCTG
AAGCCAGTTACCTTCGGAAAAAGAGTTGGTAGCTCTTGATCCGGCAAACAAACCACCGCTGGTAGCGGTG
GTTTTTTTGTTTGCAAGCAGCAGATTACGCGCAGAAAAAAAGGATCTCAAGAAGATCCTTTGATCTTTTC
TACGGGGTCTGACGCTCAGTGGAACGAAAACTCACGTTAAGGGATTTTGGTCATGAGATTATCAAAAAGG
ATCTTCACCTAGATCCTTTTAAATTAAAAATGAAGTTTTAAATCAATCTAAAGTATATATGAGTAAACTT
GGTCTGACAGTTACCAATGCTTAATCAGTGAGGCACCTATCTCAGCGATCTGTCTATTTCGTTCATCCAT
AGTTGCCTGACTCCCCGTCGTGTAGATAACTACGATACGGGAGGGCTTACCATCTGGCCCCAGTGCTGCA
ATGATACCGCGAGACCCACGCTCACCGGCTCCAGATTTATCAGCAATAAACCAGCCAGCCGGAAGGGCCG
AGCGCAGAAGTGGTCCTGCAACTTTATCCGCCTCCATCCAGTCTATTAATTGTTGCCGGGAAGCTAGAGT
AAGTAGTTCGCCAGTTAATAGTTTGCGCAACGTTGTTGCCATTGCTACAGGCATCGTGGTGTCACGCTCG
TCGTTTGGTATGGCTTCATTCAGCTCCGGTTCCCAACGATCAAGGCGAGTTACATGATCCCCCATGTTGT
GCAAAAAAGCGGTTAGCTCCTTCGGTCCTCCGATCGTTGTCAGAAGTAAGTTGGCCGCAGTGTTATCACT
CATGGTTATGGCAGCACTGCATAATTCTCTTACTGTCATGCCATCCGTAAGATGCTTTTCTGTGACTGGT
GAGTACTCAACCAAGTCATTCTGAGAATAGTGTATGCGGCGACCGAGTTGCTCTTGCCCGGCGTCAATAC
GGGATAATACCGCGCCACATAGCAGAACTTTAAAAGTGCTCATCATTGGAAAACGTTCTTCGGGGCGAAA
ACTCTCAAGGATCTTACCGCTGTTGAGATCCAGTTCGATGTAACCCACTCGTGCACCCAACTGATCTTCA
GCATCTTTTACTTTCACCAGCGTTTCTGGGTGAGCAAAAACAGGAAGGCAAAATGCCGCAAAAAAGGGAA
TAAGGGCGACACGGAAATGTTGAATACTCATACTCTTCCTTTTTCAATATTATTGAAGCATTTATCAGGG
TTATTGTCTCATGAGCGGATACATATTTGAATGTATTTAGAAAAATAAACAAATAGGGGTTCCGCGCACA
TTTCCCCGAAAAGTGCCACCTGACGTCGACGGATCGGGAGATCTCCCGATCCCCTATGGTGCACTCTCAG
TACAATCTGCTCTGATGCCGCATAGTTAAGCCAGTATCTGCTCCCTGCTTGTGTGTTGGAGGTCGCTGAG
TAGTGCGCGAGCAAAATTTAAGCTACAACAAGGCAAGGCTTGACCGACAATTGCATGAAGAATCTGCTTA
GGGTTAGGCGTTTTGCGCTGCTTCGCGATGTACGGGCCAGATATACGCGTTGACATTGATTATTGACTAG
TTATTAATAGTAATCAATTACGGGGTCATTAGTTCATAGCCCATATATGGAGTTCCGCGTTACATAACTT
ACGGTAAATGGCCCGCCTGGCTGACCGCCCAACGACCCCCGCCCATTGACGTCAATAATGACGTATGTTC
CCATAGTAACGCCAATAGGGACTTTCCATTGACGTCAATGGGTGGAGTATTTACGGTAAACTGCCCACTT
GGCAGTACATCAAGTGTATCATATGCCAAGTACGCCCCCTATTGACGTCAATGACGGTAAATGGCCCGCC
TGGCATTATGCCCAGTACATGACCTTATGGGACTTTCCTACTTGGCAGTACATCTACGTATTAGTCATCG
CTATTACCATGGTGATGCGGTTTTGGCAGTACATCAATGGGCGTGGATAGCGGTTTGACTCACGGGGATT
TCCAAGTCTCCACCCCATTGACGTCAATGGGAGTTTGTTTTGGCACCAAAATCAACGGGACTTTCCAAAA
TGTCGTAACAACTCCGCCCCATTGACGCAAATGGGCGGTAGGCGTGTACGGTGGGAGGTCTATATAAGCA
GCGCGTTTTGCCTGTACTGGGTCTCTCTGGTTAGACCAGATCTGAGCCTGGGAGCTCTCTGGCTAACTAG
GGAACCCACTGCTTAAGCCTCAATAAAGCTTGCCTTGAGTGCTTCAAGTAGTGTGTGCCCGTCTGTTGTG
TGACTCTGGTAACTAGAGATCCCTCAGACCCTTTTAGTCAGTGTGGAAAATCTCTAGCAGTGGCGCCCGA
ACAGGGACTTGAAAGCGAAAGGGAAACCAGAGGAGCTCTCTCGACGCAGGACTCGGCTTGCTGAAGCGCG
CACGGCAAGAGGCGAGGGGCGGCGACTGGTGAGTACGCCAAAAATTTTGACTAGCGGAGGCTAGAAGGAG
AGAGATGGGTGCGAGAGCGTCAGTATTAAGCGGGGGAGAATTAGATCGCGATGGGAAAAAATTCGGTTAA
GGCCAGGGGGAAAGAAAAAATATAAATTAAAACATATAGTATGGGCAAGCAGGGAGCTAGAACGATTCGC
AGTTAATCCTGGCCTGTTAGAAACATCAGAAGGCTGTAGACAAATACTGGGACAGCTACAACCATCCCTT
CAGACAGGATCAGAAGAACTTAGATCATTATATAATACAGTAGCAACCCTCTATTGTGTGCATCAAAGGA
TAGAGATAAAAGACACCAAGGAAGCTTTAGACAAGATAGAGGAAGAGCAAAACAAAAGTAAGACCACCGC
ACAGCAAGCGGCCGCTGATCTTCAGACCTGGAGGAGGAGATATGAGGGACAATTGGAGAAGTGAATTATA
TAAATATAAAGTAGTAAAAATTGAACCATTAGGAGTAGCACCCACCAAGGCAAAGAGAAGAGTGGTGCAG
AGAGAAAAAAGAGCAGTGGGAATAGGAGCTTTGTTCCTTGGGTTCTTGGGAGCAGCAGGAAGCACTATGG
GCGCAGCGTCAATGACGCTGACGGTACAGGCCAGACAATTATTGTCTGGTATAGTGCAGCAGCAGAACAA
TTTGCTGAGGGCTATTGAGGCGCAACAGCATCTGTTGCAACTCACAGTCTGGGGCATCAAGCAGCTCCAG
GCAAGAATCCTGGCTGTGGAAAGATACCTAAAGGATCAACAGCTCCTGGGGATTTGGGGTTGCTCTGGAA
AACTCATTTGCACCACTGCTGTGCCTTGGAATGCTAGTTGGAGTAATAAATCTCTGGAACAGATTTGGAA
TCACACGACCTGGATGGAGTGGGACAGAGAAATTAACAATTACACAAGCTTAATACACTCCTTAATTGAA
GAATCGCAAAACCAGCAAGAAAAGAATGAACAAGAATTATTGGAATTAGATAAATGGGCAAGTTTGTGGA
ATTGGTTTAACATAACAAATTGGCTGTGGTATATAAAATTATTCATAATGATAGTAGGAGGCTTGGTAGG
TTTAAGAATAGTTTTTGCTGTACTTTCTATAGTGAATAGAGTTAGGCAGGGATATTCACCATTATCGTTT
CAGACCCACCTCCCAACCCCGAGGGGACCCGACAGGCCCGAAGGAATAGAAGAAGAAGGTGGAGAGAGAG
ACAGAGACAGATCCATTCGATTAGTGAACGGATCGGCACTGCGTGCGCCAATTCTGCAGACAAATGGCAG
TATTCATCCACAATTTTAAAAGAAAAGGGGGGATTGGGGGGTACAGTGCAGGGGAAAGAATAGTAGACAT
AATAGCAACAGACATACAAACTAAAGAATTACAAAAACAAATTACAAAAATTCAAAATTTTCGGGTTTAT
TACAGGGACAGCAGAGATCCAGTTTGGTTAGATCTCGAGTTTACCACTCCCTATCAGTGATAGAGAAAAG
TGAAAGTCGAGTTTACCACTCCCTATCAGTGATAGAGAAAAGTGAAAGTCGAGTTTACCACTCCCTATCA
GTGATAGAGAAAAGTGAAAGTCGAGTTTACCACTCCCTATCAGTGATAGAGAAAAGTGAAAGTCGAGTTT
ACCACTCCCTATCAGTGATAGAGAAAAGTGAAAGTCGAGTTTACCACTCCCTATCAGTGATAGAGAAAAG
TGAAAGTCGAGTTTACCACTCCCTATCAGTGATAGAGAAAAGTGAAAGTCGAGCTCGGTACCCGGGTCGA
GGTAGGCGTGTACGGTGGGAGGCCTATATAAGCAGAGCTCGTTTAGTGAACCGTCAGATCGCCTGGAGAC
GCCATCCACGCTGTTTTGACCTCCATAGAAGACACCGGGACCGATCCAGCCTCCGCGGCCCCGAATTCGC
CACCATGGAAAGCTCTGCCAAGATGGAGAGCGGCGGCGCCGGCCAGCAGCCCCAGCCGCAGCCCCAGCAG
CCCTTCCTGCCGCCCGCAGCCTGTTTCTTTGCCACGGCCGCAGCCGCGGCGGCCGCAGCCGCCGCAGCGG
CAGCGCAGAGCGCGCAGCAGCAGCAGCAGCAGCAGCAGCAGCAGCAGCAGGCGCCGCAGCTGAGACCGGC
GGCCGACGGCCAGCCCTCAGGGGGCGGTCACAAGTCAGCGCCCAAGCAAGTCAAGCGACAGCGCTCGTCT
TCGCCCGAACTGATGCGCTGCAAACGCCGGCTCAACTTCAGCGGCTTTGGCTACAGCCTGCCGCAGCAGC
AGCCGGCCGCCGTGGCGCGCCGCAACGAGCGCGAGCGCAACCGCGTCAAGTTGGTCAACCTGGGCTTTGC
CACCCTTCGGGAGCACGTCCCCAACGGCGCGGCCAACAAGAAGATGAGTAAGGTGGAGACACTGCGCTCG
GCGGTCGAGTACATCCGCGCGCTGCAGCAGCTGCTGGACGAGCATGACGCGGTGAGCGCCGCCTTCCAGG
CAGGCGTCCTGTCGCCCACCATCTCCCCCAACTACTCCAACGACTTGAACTCCATGGCCGGCTCGCCGGT
CTCATCCTACTCGTCGGACGAGGGCTCTTACGACCCGCTCAGCCCCGAGGAGCAGGAGCTTCTCGACTTC
ACCAACTGGTTCTCTAG
